Addgene plasmid #36297: pXL002-ishRNA-beta-catenin-1
Depositing lab: Sean Palecek. Depositing organization: University of Wisconsin, Madison. Publication: Robust cardiomyocyte differentiation from human pluripotent stem cells via temporal modulation of canonical Wnt signaling. Lian X, Hsiao C, Wilson G, Zhu K, Hazeltine LB, Azarin SM, Raval KK, Zhang J, Kamp TJ, Palecek SP. Proc Natl Acad Sci U S A. 2012 May 29. 10.1073/pnas.1200250109 PubMed 22645348.
Backbone
  Vector backbone: pLV-H1TetO-RFP-Puro
  Backbone manufacturer: Biosettia
  Backbone size w/o insert (bp): 10275
  Modifications to backbone: insert the shRNA of beta-catenin
  Vector type: Mammalian Expression, Lentiviral, RNAi
  Selectable markers: Puromycin
Growth in bacteria
  Bacterial resistance: Ampicillin, 100 μg/mL
  Growth temperature: 37°C
  Growth strain: Stbl3
  Growth instructions: 18 hours at 250 rpm
  Copy number: High Copy
Gene/Insert
  Gene/Insert name: shRNA of beta-catenin-1 (alt name: CTNNB1)
  gRNA/shRNA sequence: GCATAACCTTTCCCATCAT
  Species: H. sapiens (human)
  Insert size (bp): 1008
  Entrez Gene: CTNNB1 (a.k.a. CTNNB, EVR7, MRD19, NEDSDV, armadillo)
  Promoter: TetO-H1
  Tag / fusion protein: IRES-RFP-Puro (C terminal on backbone)
  Cloning method: Unknown
  Sequencing primers: 5′ AATATTTGCATGTCGCTATGTG
Terms and licenses: Academic/Nonprofit Terms; Industry Terms: Not Available to Industry
How to cite: pXL002-ishRNA-beta-catenin-1 was a gift from Sean Palecek (Addgene plasmid # 36297 ; http://n2t.net/addgene:36297 ; RRID:Addgene_36297)
