[The description below was written by a language model from this plasmid's Addgene catalogue record.]
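Description:
pXL002-ishRNA-beta-catenin-1 is a lentiviral RNAi plasmid for inducible knockdown of human beta-catenin (CTNNB1) in mammalian cells. It is built on the commercial pLV-H1TetO-RFP-Puro backbone, recorded as about 10.3 kb without the insert. In bacteria it is maintained as a high-copy plasmid under ampicillin selection, and the use of a recombination-deficient strain is typical for lentiviral vectors whose repeated LTR sequences can be unstable. No feature table is provided, so the exact arrangement of viral elements, origins and internal promoters cannot be confirmed from the record.

The payload is a short hairpin RNA against CTNNB1, the first of what the name suggests is a numbered series. It is driven by a TetO-H1 promoter. H1 is an RNA polymerase III promoter commonly used for small hairpin transcripts. Adding a tetracycline operator lets a Tet repressor block transcription until tetracycline or doxycycline is supplied, which is the "i" (inducible) in the construct name. The record does not state where the repressor is encoded. The backbone also carries an IRES-RFP-Puro module, which provides red fluorescence to identify transduced cells and puromycin resistance to select stable integrants. The recorded insert size of about 1 kb is much larger than a hairpin alone, so it probably includes flanking cassette sequence.

The associated publication concerns cardiomyocyte differentiation from human pluripotent stem cells through temporal modulation of canonical Wnt signalling. This fits the use of the vector to switch off beta-catenin, the central effector of that pathway, at defined times during differentiation.
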