>Addgene plasmid #36297 | pXL002-ishRNA-beta-catenin-1 | depositor partial sequence | sequence record 45361 | backbone sequences
AAGCTTAATGTAGTCTTATGCAATACTCTTGTAGTCTTGCAACATGGTAACGATGAGTTAGCAACATGCC
TTACAAGGAGAGAAAAAGCACCGTGCATGCCGATTGGTGGAAGTAAGGTGGTACGATCGTGCCTTATTAG
GAAGGCAACAGACGGGTCTGACATGGATTGGACGAACCACTGAATTGCCGCATTGCAGAGATATTGTATT
TAAGTGCCTAGCTCGATACATAAACGGGTCTCTCTGGTTAGACCAGATCTGAGCCTGGGAGCTCTCTGGC
TAACTAGGGAACCCACTGCTTAAGCCTCAATAAAGCTTGCCTTGAGTGCTTCAAGTAGTGTGTGCCCGTC
TGTTGTGTGACTCTGGTAACTAGAGATCCCTCAGACCCTTTTAGTCAGTGTGGAAAATCTCTAGCAGTGG
CGCCCGAACAGGGACTTGAAAGCGAAAGGGAAACCAGAGGAGCTCTCTCGACGCAGGACTCGGCTTGCTG
AAGCGCGCACGGCAAGAGGCGAGGGGCGGCGACTGGTGAGTACGCCAAAAATTTTGACTAGCGGAGGCTA
GAAGGAGAGAGATGGGTGCGAGAGCGTCAGTATTAAGCGGGGGAGAATTAGATCGCGATGGGAAAAAATT
CGGTTAAGGCCAGGGGGAAAGAAAAAATATAAATTAAAACATATAGTATGGGCAAGCAGGGAGCTAGAAC
GATTCGCAGTTAATCCTGGCCTGTTAGAAACATCAGAAGGCTGTAGACAAATACTGGGACAGCTACAACC
ATCCCTTCAGACAGGATCAGAAGAACTTAGATCATTATATAATACAGTAGCAACCCTCTATTGTGTGCAT
CAAAGGATAGAGATAAAAGACACCAAGGAAGCTTTAGACAAGATAGAGGAAGAGCAAAACAAAAGTAAGA
CCACCGCACAGCAAGCGGCCGCTGATCTTCAGACCTGGAGGAGGAGATATGAGGGACAATTGGAGAAGTG
AATTATATAAATATAAAGTAGTAAAAATTGAACCATTAGGAGTAGCACCCACCAAGGCAAAGAGAAGAGT
GGTGCAGAGAGAAAAAAGAGCAGTGGGAATAGGAGCTTTGTTCCTTGGGTTCTTGGGAGCAGCAGGAAGC
ACTATGGGCGCAGCGTCAATGACGCTGACGGTACAGGCCAGACAATTATTGTCTGGTATAGTGCAGCAGC
AGAACAATTTGCTGAGGGCTATTGAGGCGCAACAGCATCTGTTGCAACTCACAGTCTGGGGCATCAAGCA
GCTCCAGGCAAGAATCCTGGCTGTGGAAAGATACCTAAAGGATCAACAGCTCCTGGGGATTTGGGGTTGC
TCTGGAAAACTCATTTGCACCACTGCTGTGCCTTGGAATGCTAGTTGGAGTAATAAATCTCTGGAACAGA
TTTGGAATCACACGACCTGGATGGAGTGGGACAGAGAAATTAACAATTACACAAGCTTAATACACTCCTT
AATTGAAGAATCGCAAAACCAGCAAGAAAAGAATGAACAAGAATTATTGGAATTAGATAAATGGGCAAGT
TTGTGGAATTGGTTTAACATAACAAATTGGCTGTGGTATATAAAATTATTCATAATGATAGTAGGAGGCT
TGGTAGGTTTAAGAATAGTTTTTGCTGTACTTTCTATAGTGAATAGAGTTAGGCAGGGATATTCACCATT
ATCGTTTCAGACCCACCTCCCAACCCCGAGGGGACCCGACAGGCCCGAAGGAATAGAAGAAGAAGGTGGA
GAGAGAGACAGAGACAGATCCATTCGATTAGTGAACGGATCTCGACGGTATCGGTTAACACTAGTAAAAA
AAANNNNNNNNNNNNNNNNNNNTTGGATCCAANNNNNNNNNNNNNNNNNNNTTTTTCTCTATCACTGATA
GGGAACTTATAAGTCTCTATCACTGATAGGGATTTCACGTTTATGGTGATTTCCCAGAACACATAGCGAC
ATGCAAATATTGGATCCAACTTTTAAAAGAAAAGGGGGGATTGGGGGGTACAGTGCAGGGGAAAGAATAG
TAGACATAATAGCAACAGACATACAAACTAAAGAATTACAAAAACAAATTACAAAATTCAAAATTTTATC
GATGCCTCCCCGTCACCACCCCCCCCAACCCGCCCCGACCGGAGCTGAGAGTAATTCATACAAAAGGACT
CGCCCCTGCCTTGGGGAATCCCAGGGACCGTCGTTAAACTCCCACTAACGTAGAACCCAGAGATCGCTGC
GTTCCCGCCCCCTCACCCGCCCGCTCTCGTCATCACTGAGGTGGAGAAGAGCATGCGTGAGGCTCCGGTG
CCCGTCAGTGGGCAGAGCGCACATCGCCCACAGTCCCCGAGAAGTTGGGGGGAGGGGTCGGCAATTGAAC
CGGTGCCTAGAGAAGGTGGCGCGGGGTAAACTGGGAAAGTGATGTCGTGTACTGGCTCCGCCTTTTTCCC
GAGGGTGGGGGAGAACCGTATATAAGTGCAGTAGTCGCCGTGAACGTTCTTTTTCGCAACGGGTTTGCCG
CCAGAACACAGGTAAGTGCCGTGTGTGGTTCCCGCGGGCCTGGCCTCTTTACGGGTTATGGCCCTTGCGT
GCCTTGAATTACTTCCACGCCCCTGGCTGCAGTACGTGATTCTTGATCCCGAGCTTCGGGTTGGAAGTGG
GTGGGAGAGTTCGAGGCCTTGCGCTTAAGGAGCCCCTTCGCCTCGTGCTTGAGTTGAGGCCTGGCCTGGG
CGCTGGGGCCGCCGCGTGCGAATCTGGTGGCACCTTCGCGCCTGTCTCGCTGCTTTCGATAAGTCTCTAG
CCATTTAAAATTTTTGATGATATCCTGCGACGCTTTTTTTCTGGCAAGATAGTCTTGTAAATGCGGGCCA
AGATCTGCACACTGGTATTTCGGTTTTTGGGGCCGCGGGCGGCGACGGGGCCCGTGCGTCCCAGCGCACA
TGTTCGGCGAGGCGGGGCCTGCGAGCGCGGCCACCGAGAATCGGACGGGGGTAGTCTCAAGCTGGCCGGC
CTGCTCTGGTGCCTGGCCTCGCGCCGCCGTGTATCGCCCCGCCCTGGGCGGCAAGGCTGGCCCGGTCGGC
ACCAGTTGCGTGAGCGGAAAGATGGCCGCTTCCCGGCCCTGCTGCAGGGAGCTCAAAATGGAGGACGCGG
CGCTCGGGAGAGCGGGCGGGTGAGTCACCCACACAAAGGAAAAGGGCCTTTCCGTCCTCAGCCGTCGCTT
CATGTGACTCCACGGAGTACCGGGCGCCGTCCAGGCACCTCGATTAGTTCTCGAGCTTTTGGAGTACGTC
GTCTTTAGGTTGGGGGGAGGGGTTTTATGCGATGGAGTTTCCCCACACTGAGTGGGTGGAGACTGAAGTT
AGGCCAGCTTGGCACTTGATGTAATTCTCCTTGGAATTTGCCCTTTTTGAGTTTGGATCTTGGTTCATTC
TCAAGCCTCAGACAGTGGTTCAAAGTTTTTTTCTTCCATTTCAGGTGTCGTGAAAACTACCCCTCTAGAT
AATACGACTCACTATAGGGCCCGGGCCACCATGTCCAGATTAGATAAAAGTAAAGTGATTAACAGCGCAT
TAGAGCTGCTTAATGAGGTCGGAATCGAAGGTTTAACAACCCGTAAACTCGCCCAGAAGCTAGGTGTAGA
GCAGCCTACATTGTATTGGCATGTAAAAAATAAGCGGGCTTTGCTCGACGCCTTAGCCATTGAGATGTTA
GATAGGCACCATACTCACTTTTGCCCTTTAGAAGGGGAAAGCTGGCAAGATTTTTTACGTAATAACGCTA
AAAGTTTTAGATGTGCTTTACTAAGTCATCGCGATGGAGCAAAAGTACATTTAGGTACACGGCCTACAGA
AAAACAGTATGAAACTCTCGAAAATCAATTAGCCTTTTTATGCCAACAAGGTTTTTCACTAGAGAATGCA
TTATATGCACTCAGCGCTGTGGGGCATTTTACTTTAGGTTGCGTATTGGAAGATCAAGAGCATCAAGTCG
CTAAAGAAGAAAGGGAAACACCTACTACTGATAGTATGCCGCCATTATTACGACAAGCTATCGAATTATT
TGATCACCAAGGTGCAGAGCCAGCCTTCTTATTCGGCCTTGAATTGATCATATGCGGATTAGAAAAACAA
CTTAAATGTGAAAGTGGGTCCGCGTACAGCGGCTCCCGGTAGCTAGCCCCTCTCCCTCCCCCCCCCCTAA
CGTTACTGGCCGAAGCCGCTTGGAATAAGGCCGGTGTGCGTTTGTCTATATGTTATTTTCCACCATATTG
CCGTCTTTTGGCAATGTGAGGGCCCGGAAACCTGGCCCTGTCTTCTTGACGAGCATTCCTAGGGGTCTTT
CCCCTCTCGCCAAAGGAATGCAAGGTCTGTTGAATGTCGTGAAGGAAGCAGTTCCTCTGGAAGCTTCTTG
AAGACAAACAACGTCTGTAGCGACCCTTTGCAGGCAGCGGAACCCCCCACCTGGCGACAGGTGCCTCTGC
GGCCAAAAGCCACGTGTATAAGATACACCTGCAAAGGCGGCACAACCCCAGTGCCACGTTGTGAGTTGGA
TAGTTGTGGAAAGAGTCAAATGGCTCTCCTCAAGCGTATTCAACAAGGGGCTGAAGGATGCCCAGAAGGT
ACCCCATTGTATGGGATCTGATCTGGGGCCTCGGTACACATGCTTTACATGTGTTTAGTCGAGGTTAAAA
AAACGTCTAGGCCCCCCGAACCACGGGGACGTGGTTTTCCTTTGAAAAACACGATGATAATATGGCCACA
CTAGAGTCGAGCTACCGGTCGCCACCATGGTGAGCAAGGGCGAGGAGGATAACATGGCCATCATCAAGGA
GTTCATGCGCTTCAAGGTGCACATGGAGGGCTCCGTGAACGGCCACGAGTTCGAGATCGAGGGCGAGGGC
GAGGGCCGCCCCTACGAGGGCACCCAGACCGCCAAGCTGAAGGTGACCAAGGGTGGCCCCCTGCCCTTCG
CCTGGGACATCCTGTCCCCTCAGTTCATGTACGGCTCCAAGGCCTACGTGAAGCACCCCGCCGACATCCC
CGACTACTTGAAGCTGTCCTTCCCCGAGGGCTTCAAGTGGGAGCGCGTGATGAACTTCGAGGACGGCGGC
GTGGTGACCGTGACCCAGGACTCCTCCCTGCAGGACGGCGAGTTCATCTACAAGGTGAAGCTGCGCGGCA
CCAACTTCCCCTCCGACGGCCCCGTAATGCAGAAGAAGACCATGGGCTGGGAGGCCTCCTCCGAGCGGAT
GTACCCCGAGGACGGCGCCCTGAAGGGCGAGATCAAGCAGAGGCTGAAGCTGAAGGACGGCGGCCACTAC
GACGCTGAGGTCAAGACCACCTACAAGGCCAAGAAGCCCGTGCAGCTGCCCGGCGCCTACAACGTCAACA
TCAAGTTGGACATCACCTCCCACAACGAGGACTACACCATCGTGGAACAGTACGAACGCGCCGAGGGCCG
CCACTCCACCGGCGGCATGGACGAGCTGTACAAGGACCCACCGGTCGCCACCATGACCGAGTACAAGCCC
ACGGTGCGCCTCGCCACCCGCGACGACGTCCCCAGGGCCGTACGCACCCTCGCCGCCGCGTTCGCCGACT
ACCCCGCCACGCGCCACACCGTCGATCCGGACCGCCACATCGAGCGGGTCACCGAGCTGCAAGAACTCTT
CCTCACGCGCGTCGGGCTCGACATCGGCAAGGTGTGGGTCGCGGACGACGGCGCCGCGGTGGCGGTCTGG
ACCACGCCGGAGAGCGTCGAAGCGGGGGCGGTGTTCGCCGAGATCGGCCCGCGCATGGCCGAGTTGAGCG
GTTCCCGGCTGGCCGCGCAGCAACAGATGGAAGGCCTCCTGGCGCCGCACCGGCCCAAGGAGCCCGCGTG
GTTCCTGGCCACCGTCGGCGTGTCGCCCGACCACCAGGGCAAGGGTCTGGGCAGCGCCGTCGTGCTCCCC
GGAGTGGAGGCGGCCGAGCGCGCCGGGGTGCCCGCCTTCCTGGAGACCTCCGCGCCCCGCAACCTCCCCT
TCTACGAGCGGCTCGGCTTCACCGTCACCGCCGACGTCGAGGTGCCCGAAGGACCGCGCACCTGGTGCAT
GACCCGCAAGCCCGGTGCCTGAGCGGCCGCGTCGACAATCAACCTCTGGATTACAAAATTTGTGAAAGAT
TGACTGGTATTCTTAACTATGTTGCTCCTTTTACGCTATGTGGATACGCTGCTTTAATGCCTTTGTATCA
TGCTATTGCTTCCCGTATGGCTTTCATTTTCTCCTCCTTGTATAAATCCTGGTTGCTGTCTCTTTATGAG
GAGTTGTGGCCCGTTGTCAGGCAACGTGGCGTGGTGTGCACTGTGTTTGCTGACGCAACCCCCACTGGTT
GGGGCATTGCCACCACCTGTCAGCTCCTTTCCGGGACTTTCGCTTTCCCCCTCCCTATTGCCACGGCGGA
ACTCATCGCCGCCTGCCTTGCCCGCTGCTGGACAGGGGCTCGGCTGTTGGGCACTGACAATTCCGTGGTG
TTGTCGGGGAAGCTGACGTCCTTTCCATGGCTGCTCGCCTGTGTTGCCACCTGGATTCTGCGCGGGACGT
CCTTCTGCTACGTCCCTTCGGCCCTCAATCCAGCGGACCTTCCTTCCCGCGGCCTGCTGCCGGCTCTGCG
GCCTCTTCCGCGTCTTCGCCTTCGCCCTCAGACGAGTCGGATCTCCCTTTGGGCCGCCTCCCCGCCTGGA
ATTCGAGCTCGGTACCTTTAAGACCAATGACTTACAAGGCAGCTGTAGATCTTAGCCACTTTTTAAAAGA
AAAGGGGGGACTGGAAGGGCTAATTCACTCCCAACGAAGACAAGATCTGCTTTTTGCTTGTACTGGGTCT
CTCTGGTTAGACCAGATCTGAGCCTGGGAGCTCTCTGGCTAACTAGGGAACCCACTGCTTAAGCCTCAAT
AAAGCTTGCCTTGAGTGCTTCAAGTAGTGTGTGCCCGTCTGTTGTGTGACTCTGGTAACTAGAGATCCCT
CAGACCCTTTTAGTCAGTGTGGAAAATCTCTAGCAGTAGTAGTTCATGTCATCTTATTATTCAGTATTTA
TAACTTGCAAAGAAATGAATATCAGAGAGTGAGAGGAACTTGTTTATTGCAGCTTATAATGGTTACAAAT
AAAGCAATAGCATCACAAATTTCACAAATAAAGCATTTTTTTCACTGCATTCTAGTTGTGGTTTGTCCAA
ACTCATCAATGTATCTTATCATGTCTGGCTCTAGCTATCCCGCCCCTAACTCCGCCCATCCCGCCCCTAA
CTCCGCCCAGTTCCGCCCATTCTCCGCCCCATGGCTGACTAATTTTTTTTATTTATGCAGAGGCCGAGGC
CGCCTCGGCCTCTGAGCTATTCCAGAAGTAGTGAGGAGGCTTTTTTGGAGGCCTAGGGACGTACCCAATT
CGCCCTATAGTGAGTCGTATTACGCGCGCTCACTGGCCGTCGTTTTACAACGTCGTGACTGGGAAAACCC
TGGCGTTACCCAACTTAATCGCCTTGCAGCACATCCCCCTTTCGCCAGCTGGCGTAATAGCGAAGAGGCC
CGCACCGATCGCCCTTCCCAACAGTTGCGCAGCCTGAATGGCGAATGGG
[124 nt withheld, positions 7610-7733]
C
[91 nt withheld, positions 7735-7825]
A
[49 nt withheld, positions 7827-7875]
CCTTTGACGTTGGAGTCCACGTTCTTT
[37 nt withheld, positions 7903-7939]
ACCCTATCTCGGTCTATTCTTTTGATTTATAAGGGATTTTGCCGATTTCGGCCTATTGGTTAAAAAATGA
GCTGATTTAACAAAAATTTAACGCGAATTTTAACAAAATATTAACGCTTACAATTTAGGTGGCACTTTTC
GGGGAAATGTGCGCGGAACCCCTATTTGTTTATTTTTCTAAATACATTCAAATATGTATCCGCTCATGAG
ACAATAACCCTGATAAATGCTTCAATAATATTGAAAAAGGAAGAGTATGAGTATTCAACATTTCCGTGTC
GCCCTTATTCCCTTTTTTGCGGCATTTTGCCTTCCTGTTTTTGCTCACCCAGAAACGCTGGTGAAAGTAA
AAGATGCTGAAGATCAGTTGGGTGCACGAGTGGGTTACATCGAACTGGATCTCAACAGCGGTAAGATCCT
TGAGAGTTTTCGCCCCGAAGAACGTTTTCCAATGATGAGCACTTTTAAAGTTCTGCTATGTGGCGCGGTA
TTATCCCGTATTGACGCCGGGCAAGAGCAACTCGGTCGCCGCATACACTATTCTCAGAATGACTTGGTTG
AGTACTCACCAGTCACAGAAAAGCATCTTACGGATGGCATGACAGTAAGAGAATTATGCAGTGCTGCCAT
AACCATGAGTGATAACACTGCGGCCAACTTACTTCTGACAACGATCGGAGGACCGAAGGAGCTAACCGCT
TTTTTGCACAACATGGGGGATCATGTAACTCGCCTTGATCGTTGGGAACCGGAGCTGAATGAAGCCATAC
CAAACGACGAGCGTGACACCACGATGCCTGTAGCAATGGCAACAACGTTGCGCAAACTATTAACTGGCGA
ACTACTTACTCTAGCTTCCCGGCAACAATTAATAGACTGGATGGAGGCGGATAAAGTTGCAGGACCACTT
CTGCGCTCGGCCCTTCCGGCTGGCTGGTTTATTGCTGATAAATCTGGAGCCGGTGAGCGTGGGTCTCGCG
GTATCATTGCAGCACTGGGGCCAGATGGTAAGCCCTCCCGTATCGTAGTTATCTACACGACGGGGAGTCA
GGCAACTATGGATGAACGAAATAGACAGATCGCTGAGATAGGTGCCTCACTGATTAAGCATTGGTAACTG
TCAGACCAAGTTTACTCATATATACTTTAGATTGATTTAAAACTTCATTTTTAATTTAAAAGGATCTAGG
TGAAGATCCTTTTTGATAATCTCATGACCAAAATCCCTTAACGTGAGTTTTCGTTCCACTGAGCGTCAGA
CCCCGTAGAAAAGATCAAAGGATCTTCTTGAGATCCTTTTTTTCTGCGCGTAATCTGCTGCTTGCAAACA
AAAAAACCACCGCTACCAGCGGTGGTTTGTTTGCCGGATCAAGAGCTACCAACTCTTTTTCCGAAGGTAA
CTGGCTTCAGCAGAGCGCAGATACCAAATACTGTTCTTCTAGTGTAGCCGTAGTTAGGCCACCACTTCAA
GAACTCTGTAGCACCGCCTACATACCTCGCTCTGCTAATCCTGTTACCAGTGGCTGCTGCCAGTGGCGAT
AAGTCGTGTCTTACCGGGTTGGACTCAAGACGATAGTTACCGGATAAGGCGCAGCGGTCGGGCTGAACGG
GGGGTTCGTGCACACAGCCCAGCTTGGAGCGAACGACCTACACCGAACTGAGATACCTACAGCGTGAGCT
ATGAGAAAGCGCCACGCTTCCCGAAGGGAGAAAGGCGGACAGGTATCCGGTAAGCGGCAGGGTCGGAACA
GGAGAGCGCACGAGGGAGCTTCCAGGGGGAAACGCCTGGTATCTTTATAGTCCTGTCGGGTTTCGCCACC
TCTGACTTGAGCGTCGATTTTTGTGATGCTCGTCAGGGGGGCGGAGCCTATGGAAAAACGCCAGCAACGC
GGCCTTTTTACGGTTCCTGGCCTTTTGCTGGCCTTTTGCTCACATGTTCTTTCCTGCGTTATCCCCTGAT
TCTGTGGATAACCGTATTACCGCCTTTGAGTGAGCTGATACCGCTCGCCGCAGCCGAACGACCGAGCGCA
GCGAGTCAGTGAGCGAGGAAGCGGAAGAGCGCCCAATACGCAAACCGCCTCTCCCCGCGCGTTGGCCGAT
TCATTAATGCAGCTGGCACGACAGGTTTCCCGACTGGAAAGCGGGCAGTGAGCGCAACGCAATTAATGTG
AGTTAGCTCACTCATTAGGCACCCCAGGCTTTACACTTTATGCTTCCGGCTCGTATGTTGTGTGGAATTG
TGAGCGGATAACAATTTCACACAGGAAACAGCTATGACCATGATTACGCCAAGCGCGCAATTAACCCTCA
CTAAAGGGAACAAAAGCTGGAGCTGC
