>Addgene plasmid #36297 | pXL002-ishRNA-beta-catenin-1 | depositor partial sequence | sequence record 45362 | shRNA-beta-catenin-1
GCATAACCTTTCCCATCATTTGGATCCAAATGATGGGAAAGGTTATGC
