>Addgene plasmid #36297 | pXL002-ishRNA-beta-catenin-1 | addgene partial sequence | sequence record 46380 | H1 5'-tcgctatgtgttctgggaaa-3'
CTTATAAGGTTCCCTATCAGGTGATAGAGAAAAAGCATAACCTTTCCCATCATTTGGATCCAAATGATGG
GAAAGGTTATGCTTTTTTTTACTAGTGTTAACCGATACCGTCGAGATCCGTTCACTAATCGAATGGATCT
GTCTCTGTCTCTCTCTCCACCTTCTTCTTCTATTCCTTCGGGCCTGTCGGGTCCCCTCGGGGTTGGGAGG
TGGGTCTGAAACGATAATGGTGAATATCCCTGCCTAACTCTATTCACTATAGAAAGTACAGCAAAAACTA
TTCTTAAACCTACCAAGCCTCCTACTATCATTATGAATAATTTTATATACCACAGCCAATTTGTTATGTT
AAACCAATTCCACAAACTTGCCCATTTATCTAATTCCAATAATTCTTGTTCATTCTTTTCTTGCTGGTTT
TGCGATTCTTCAATTAAGGAGTGTATTAAGCTTGTGTAATTGTTAATTTCTCTGTCCCACTCCATCCAGG
TCGTGTGATTCCAAATCTGTTCCAGAGATTTATTACTCCAACTAGCATTCCAAGGCACAGCAGTGGTGCA
AATGAGTTTTCCAGAGCAACCCCAAATCCCCAGGAGCTGTTGATCCTTTAGGTATCTTTCCACAGCCAGG
ATTCTTGCCTGGAGCTGCTTGATGCCCCAGACTGTGAGTTGCAACAGATGCTGTTGCGCCTCAATAGCCC
TCAGCAAATTGTTCTGCTGCTGCACTATACCAGACAATAATTGTCTGGCCTGTACCGTCAGCGTCATTGA
CGCTGCGCCCATAGTGCTTCCTGCTGCTCCCAAGAACCCAAGGAACAAAGCTCCTATTCCCACTGCTCTT
TTTTCTCTCTGCACCACTCTTCTCTTTGCCTTGGTGGGTGCTACTCCTAATGGTTCAATTTTTACTACTT
TATATTATATAATTCACTTCTCCA
