>Addgene plasmid #36297 | pXL002-ishRNA-beta-catenin-1 | addgene partial sequence | sequence record 46381 | mCherry-F 5'-ccccgtaatgcagaagaaga-3'
CGAGCGGATGTACCCCGAGGACGGCGCCCTGAAGGGCGAGATCAAGCAGAGGCTGAAGCTGAAGGACGGC
GGCCACTACGACGCTGAGGTCAAGACCACCTACAAGGCCAAGAAGCCCGTGCAGCTGCCCGGCGCCTACA
ACGTCAACATCAAGTTGGACATCACCTCCCACAACGAGGACTACACCATCGTGGAACAGTACGAACGCGC
CGAGGGCCGCCACTCCACCGGCGGCATGGACGAGCTGTACAAGGACCCACCGGTCGCCACCATGACCGAG
TACAAGCCCACGGTGCGCCTCGCCACCCGCGACGACGTCCCCAGGGCCGTACGCACCCTCGCCGCCGCGT
TCGCCGACTACCCCGCCACGCGCCACACCGTCGATCCGGACCGCCACATCGAGCGGGTCACCGAGCTGCA
AGAACTCTTCCTCACGCGCGTCGGGCTCGACATCGGCAAGGTGTGGGTCGCGGACGACGGCGCCGCGGTG
GCGGTCTGGACCACGCCGGAGAGCGTCGAAGCGGGGGCGGTGTTCGCCGAGATCGGCCCGCGCATGGCCG
AGTTGAGCGGTTCCCGGCTGGCCGCGCAGCAACAGATGGAAGGCCTCCTGGCGCCGCACCGGCCCAAGGA
GCCCGCGTGGTTCCTGGCCACCGTCGGCGTGTCGCCCGACCACCAGGGCAAGGGTCTGGGCAGCGCCGTC
GTGCTCCCCGGAGTGGAGGCGGCCGAGCGCGCCGGGGTGCCCGCCTTCCTGGAGACCTC
